Addgene plasmid #91070: pMOD_B2312
Purpose: Module B, Promoter: PvUbi1, Gene: SapI ccdb cassette for cloning multiple gRNA spacers with tRNA spacers , Terminator: 35S
Depositing lab: Daniel Voytas. Depositing organization: University of Minnesota. Publication: A multi-purpose toolkit to enable advanced genome engineering in plants. Cermak T, Curtin SJ, Gil-Humanes J, Cegan R, Kono TJY, Konecna E, Belanto JJ, Starker CG, Mathre JW, Greenstein RL, Voytas DF. Plant Cell. 2017 May 18. pii: tpc.00922.2016. doi: 10.1105/tpc.16.00922. PubMed 28522548.
Backbone
  Vector backbone: pMOD_B2000
  Vector type: CRISPR
Growth in bacteria
  Bacterial resistance: Ampicillin, 100 μg/mL
  Growth temperature: 37°C
  Growth strain: ccdB Survival
  Copy number: High Copy
Gene/Insert
  Gene/Insert name: SapI ccdb cassette for cloning multiple gRNA spacers with tRNA spacers
  Species: Synthetic
  Promoter: PvUbi1
  Cloning method: Gibson Cloning
  Sequencing primers: 5′ unknown
Terms and licenses: Academic/Nonprofit Terms; Industry Terms: Not Available to Industry
How to cite: pMOD_B2312 was a gift from Daniel Voytas (Addgene plasmid # 91070 ; http://n2t.net/addgene:91070 ; RRID:Addgene_91070)
