[The description below was written by a language model from this plasmid's Addgene catalogue record and pLannotate feature annotations shown in this document.]
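Description:
pMOD_B2312 is a "module B" plasmid from a modular plant genome-engineering toolkit, built on the pMOD_B2000 backbone and classified as a CRISPR vector. It is a 5,093 nt, high-copy E. coli plasmid carrying a ColE1/pUC-type origin of replication and a β-lactamase gene with its own promoter for ampicillin selection. Because it contains an intact ccdB toxin gene, it has to be maintained in a ccdB-tolerant strain.

The payload is an entry cassette for building multiplexed guide RNA arrays rather than a finished guide construct. According to the catalogue, expression is driven by the PvUbi1 promoter, a Pol II ubiquitin promoter; the automated annotation does not label it, but it presumably occupies the unannotated stretch upstream of the cassette. It is terminated by the 35S terminator, which corresponds to the annotated CaMV polyadenylation signal. Between them the feature table shows a tRNA, a Streptococcus pyogenes Cas9 gRNA scaffold and a second tRNA, followed by a short PDK intron fragment, a partial ccdA and the full ccdB coding sequence. The ccdB segment is the SapI-flanked counterselection stuffer. Cutting with this type IIS enzyme releases it so that several spacers, interleaved with scaffold and tRNA units, can be inserted, and only recombinants lacking ccdB grow in standard strains.

In the resulting polycistronic transcript, the tRNA sequences are recognised by the plant cell's endogenous tRNA-processing enzymes, which release individual guide RNAs from a single Pol II transcript. The record does not describe the downstream steps. As a module plasmid, it is presumably intended to be combined with other modules in a plant transformation vector.
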