Features (pLannotate 1.2.2; 10 found; start..end, strand, type, name):
     80..668     +  rep_origin     ori: high-copy-number ColE1/pMB1/pBR322/pUC origin of replication
   2873..2943    +  ncRNA          tRNA: Accession: RF00005 - tRNA
   2945..3020    +  misc_RNA       gRNA scaffold: guide RNA scaffold for the Streptococcus pyogenes CRISPR/Cas9 system
   3026..3096    +  ncRNA          tRNA: Accession: RF00005 - tRNA
   3097..3163    +  intron         PDK intron (fragment): pdk; modified pyruvate orthophosphate dikinase intron from Flaveria trinervia 3.0
   3254..3412    +  CDS            ccdA (fragment): CCDA_ECO57 - Also known as H, letA. Experimental evidence at protein level: Swiss-Prot protein existence level 1. Antitoxin component of a type II toxin-antitoxin (TA) system which inhibits the post-segregational killing (PSK) of plasmid-free cells, also referred to as a plasmid addiction system. Binds to and blocks the activity of CcdB; will also remove bound CcdB protein from the CcdB-GyrA complex by forming a CcdA-CcdB complex, a process termed rejuvenation. Functions as a transcriptional corepressor for the ccdAB operon, repression also requires CcdB (By similarity). From Escherichia coli
   3417..3719    +  CDS            ccdB: CCDB_ECOLI - Also known as G, letB, letD. Experimental evidence at protein level: Swiss-Prot protein existence level 1. Toxic component of a type II toxin-antitoxin (TA) system, functioning in plasmid maintainence. Responsible for the post- segregational killing (PSK) of plasmid-free cells, also referred to as a plasmid addiction system. Half-life of over 2 hours. Cell killing by CcdB is accompanied by filamentation, defects in chromosome and plasmid segregation, defects in cell division, formation of anucleate cells, decreased DNA synthesis and plasmid loss. Interferes with the activity of DN
   3750..3924    +  polyA_signal   CaMV poly(A) signal: cauliflower mosaic virus polyadenylation signal
   4005..4105    +  promoter       AmpR promoter: bla
   4106..4966    +  CDS            AmpR: β-lactamase; bla; confers resistance to ampicillin, carbenicillin, and related antibiotics
>Addgene plasmid #91070 | pMOD_B2312 | addgene full sequence | sequence record 181878 | Addgene NGS Result
GCCTTGACGGCAAAATCCCTTAACGTGAGTTTTCGTTCCACTGAGCGTCAGACCCCGTAGAAAAGATCAA
AGGATCTTCTTGAGATCCTTTTTTTCTGCGCGTAATCTGCTGCTTGCAAACAAAAAAACCACCGCTACCA
GCGGTGGTTTGTTTGCCGGATCAAGAGCTACTAACTCTTTTTCCGAAGGTAACTGGCTTCAGCAGAGCGC
AGATACCAAATACTGTTCTTCTAGTGTAGCCGTAGTTAGGCCACCACTTCAAGAACTCTGTAGCACCGCC
TACATACCTCGCTCTGCTAATCCTGTTACCAGTGGCTGCTGCCAGTGGCGATAAGTCGTGTCTTACCGGG
TTGGACTCAAGACGATAGTTACCGGATAAGGCGCAGCGGTCGGGCTGAACGGGGGGTTCGTGCTCACAGC
CCAGCTTGGAGCGAACGACCTACACCGAACTGAGATACCTACAGCGTGAGCTATGAGAAAGCGCCACGCT
TCCCGAAGGGAGAAAGGCGGACAGGTATCCGGTAAGCGGCAGGGTCGGAACAGGAGAGCGCACGAGGGAG
CTTCCAGGGGGAAACGCCTGGTATCTTTATAGTCCTGTCGGGTTTCGCCACCTCTGACTTGAGCGTCGAT
TTTTGTGATGCTCGTCAGGGGGGCGGAGCCTATGGAAAAACGCCAGCAACGCGGCCTTTTTACGGTTCCT
GGCCTTTTGCTGGCCTTTTGCTCACATGTTCTTTCCTGCGTTATCCCCTGATTCTGTGGATAACCGTATT
ACCGCCTTTGAGTGAGCTGATACCGCTCGCCGCAGCCGAACGACCGAGCGCAGCGAGTCAGTGAGCGAGG
AAGCGGGAGAGCGCCCACCTGCCAGGGGACGGCGCGCCGAAGAGCACGTCAGTGTTTGGTTTCCACTAGC
ACGAGTAGCGCAATCAGAAAATTTTCAATGCATGAAGTACTAAACGAAGTTTATTTAGAAATTTTTTTAA
GAAATGAGTGTAATTTTTTGCGACGAATTTAATGACAATAATTAATCGATGATTGCCTACAGTAATGCTA
CAGTAACCAACCTCTAATCATGCGTCGAATGCGTCATTAGATTCGTCTCGCAAAATAGCACAAGAATTAT
GAAATTAATTTTACAAACTATTTTTATTTAATACTAATAATTAACTGTCAAAGTTTGTGCTACTCGCAAG
AGTAGCGCGAACCAAACACGGCCTGGAGGAGCACGGTAACGGCGTCGACAAACTAACGGCCACCACCCGC
CAACGCAAAGGAGACGGATGAGAGTTGACTTCTTGACGGTTCTCCACCCCTCTGTCTCTCTGTCACTGGG
CCCTGGGTCCCCCTCTCGAAAGTTCCTCTGGCCGAAATTGCGCGGCGGAGACGAGGCGGGCGGAACCGTC
ACGGCAGAGGATTCCTTCCCCACCCTGCCTGGCCCGGCCATATATAAACAGCCACCGCCCCTCCCCGTTC
CCCATCGCGTCTCGTCTCGTGTTGTTCCCAGAACACAACCAAAATCCAAATCCTCCTCCTCCTCCCGAGC
CTCGTCGATCCCTCACCCGCTTCAAGGTACGGCGATCCTCCTCTCCCTTCTCCCCTCGATCGATTATGCG
TGTTCCGTTTCCGTTTCCGATCGAGCGAATCGATGGTTAGGACCCATGGGGGACCCATGGGGTGTCGTGT
GGTGGTCTGGTTTGATCCGCGATATTTCTCCGTTCGTAGTGTAGATCTGATCGAATCCCTGGTGAAATCG
TTGATCGTGCTATTCGTGTGAGGGTTCTTAGGTTTGGAGTTGTGGAGGTAGTTCTGATCGGTTTGTAGGT
GAGATTTTCCCCATGATTTTGCTTGGCTCGTTTGTCTTGGTTAGATTAGATCTGCCCGCATTTTGTTCGA
TATTTCTGATGCAGATATGATGAATAATTTCGTCCTTGTATCCCGCGTCCGTATGTGTATTAAGTTTGCA
GGTCCTAGTTAGGTTTTTCCTACTGATTTGTCTTATCCATTCTGTTTAGCTTGCAAGGTTTGGTAATGGT
CCGGCATGTTTGTCTCTATAGATTAGAGTAGAATAAGATTATCTCAACAAGCTGTTGGCTTATCAATTTT
GGATCTGCATGTGTTTCGCATCTATATCTTTGCAATTAAGATGGTAGATGGACATATGCTCCTGTTGAGT
TGATGTTGTACCTTTTACCTGAGGTCTGAGGAACATGCATCCTCCTGCTACTTTGTGCTTATACAGATCA
TCAAGATTATGTAGCTAATATTCGATCAGTTTCTAGTATCTACATGGTAAACTTGCATGCACTTGCTACT
TATTTTTGATATACTTGGATGATAACATATGCTGCTGGTTGATTCCTACCTACATGATGAACATTTTACA
GGCCATTAGTGTCTGTCTGTATGTGTTGTTCCTGTTTGCTTCAGTCTATTTCTGTTTCATTCCTAGTTTA
TTGGTTCTCTGCTAGATACTTACCCTGCTGGGCTTAGTTATCATCTTATCTCGAATGCATTTTCATGTTT
ATAGATGAATATACACTCAGATAGGTGTAGATGTATGCTACTGTTTCTCTACGTTGCTGTAGGTTTTACC
TGTGGCAACTGCATACTCCTGTTGCTTCGCTAGATATGTATGTGCTTATATAGATTAAGATATGTGTGAT
GGTTCTTTAGTATATCTGATGATCATGTATGCTCTTTTAACTTCTTGCTACACTTGGTAACATGCTGTGA
TGCTGTTTGTTGATTCTGTAGCACTACCAATGATGACCTTATCTCTCTTTGTATATGATGTTTCTGTTTG
TTTGAGGCTTGTGTTACTGCTAGTTACTTACCCTGTTGCCTGGCTAATCTTCTGCAGATCCTGCAGGAAC
AAAGCACCAGTGGTCTAGTGGTAGAATAGTACCCTGCCACGGTACAGACCCGGGTTCGATTCCCGGCTGG
TGCAGTTTTAGAGCTAGAAATAGCAAGTTAAAATAAGGCTAGTCCGTTATCAACTTGAAAAAGTGGCACC
GAGTCGGTGCAACAAAGCACCAGTGGTCTAGTGGTAGAATAGTACCCTGCCACGGTACAGACCCGGGTTC
GATTCCCGGCTGGTGCAAAGCCAGATAACAGTATGCGTATTTGCGCGCTGATTTTTGCGGTATAAGAATA
TATACTGATATGTATACCCGAAGTATGTCAAAAGGAGGTATGCTATGAAGCAGCGTATTACAGTGACAGT
TGACAGCGACAGCTATCAGTTGCTCAAGGCATATATGATGTCAATATCTCCGGTCTGGTAAGCACAACCA
TGCAGAATGAAGCCCGTCGTCTGCGTGCCGAACGCTGGAAAGCGGAAAATCAGGAAGGGATGGCTGAGGT
CGCCCGGTTTATTGAAATGAACGGCTCTTTTGCTGACGAGAACAGGGGCTGGTGAAATGCAGTTTAAGGT
TTACACCTATAAAAGAGAGAGCCGTTATCGTCTGTTTGTGGATGTACAGAGTGATATTATTGACACGCCC
GGGCGACGGATGGTGATCCCCCTGGCCAGTGCACGTCTGCTGTCAGATAAAGTCTCCCGTGAACTTTACC
CGGTGGTGCATATCGGGGATGAAAGCTGGCGCATGATGACCACCGATATGGCCAGTGTGCCGGTTTCCGT
TATCGGGGAAGAAGTGGCTGATCTCAGCCACCGCGAAAATGACATCAAAAACGCCATTAACCTGATGTTC
TGGGGAATATAAGCTCTTCAGTCGATCGACAAGCTCGAGTTTCTCCATAATAATGTGTGAGTAGTTCCCA
GATAAGGGAATTAGGGTTCCTATAGGGTTTCGCTCATGTGTTGAGCATATAAGAAACCCTTAGTATGTAT
TTGTATTTGTAAAATACTTCTATCAATAAAATTTCTAATTCCTAAAACCAAAATCCAGTACTAAAATCCA
GATCCCCCGAATTAGAGCTCTACCGGTGACGCAGGTGATGAAAAGCCTTAGGGTCAGGTGGCACTTTTCG
GGGAAATGTGCGATGAACCCCTATTTGTTTATTTTTCTAAATACATTCAAATATGTATCCGCTAATGAGA
CAATAACCCTGATAAATGCTTCAATTATATTGAAAAAGGAAGAGTATGAGTATCCAACATTTCCGTGTCG
CCCTTATTCCCTTTTTTGCGGCCTTCTGCCTTCCTGTTTTTGCTCACCCAGAAACGCTGGTGAAAGTAAA
AGATGCTGAAGATCAGTTGGGTGCCCGAGTGGGTTACATTGAACTGGATCTCAACAGCGGCAAAATCTTA
GAGAGTTTTCGCCCCGAAGAACGCTTCCCAATGATGAGCACTTTCAAAGTTCTGCTATGTGGCGCGGTGT
TATCCCGTATTGATGCTGGGCAAGAGCAACTCGGTCGCCGCATACACTATTCTCAGAATGACTTGGTTGA
GTATTCACCAGTCACAGAAAAGCATCTTACGGATGGCATGACAGTAAGAGAATTATGTAGTGCTGCCATA
ACCATGAGTGATAACACTGCGGCCAACTTACTTCTGACAACGATTGGAGGACCGAAGGAGCTAACCGCTT
TTTTGCACAACATGGGGGATCATGTAACTCGCCTTGATCGTTGGGAACCGGAGCTGAATGAAGCCATACC
AAACGACGAGCGTGACACCACGATGCCTGTAGCAATGGCAACAACTCTCCGCAAACTATTAACTGGCGAA
CTACTTACTCTTGCTTCACGCCAGCAACTCATTGACTGGATGGAGGCGGACAAAGTTGCAGGACCACTTC
TGCGCTCGGCACTTCCGGCTGGCTGGTTTATTGCTGATAAATCTGGAGCCGGTGAGCGTGGCTCTCGCGG
TATCATTGCAGCACTGGGGCCAGATGGTAAGCCCTCCCGTATCGTAGTTATCTACACGACGGGGAGTCAG
GCAACTATGGATGAACGAAATAGACAGATCGCTGAGATAGGTGCCTCACTGATTAAGCATTGGTAACTGT
CAGACGAAGGGAAATAAATAGTAGCCCGCCTGATGTGCGGGCTTTTTTTTGGTGGTGGTTACCAGTGTCG
CTTAGCTACCGTAGGTCCTCTTAGGCGGTCCGATTAGCGACATAGTCATCAAT
